Addgene plasmid #191942: pECFP-Drp1
Purpose: Expression of a Drp1-ECFP chimera
Depositing lab: Luca Scorrano. Depositing organization: University of Padua.
Backbone
  Vector backbone: pEGFP
  Vector type: Bacterial Expression
Growth in bacteria
  Bacterial resistance: Kanamycin, 50 μg/mL
  Growth temperature: 37°C
  Growth strain: DH5alpha
  Copy number: High Copy
Gene/Insert
  Gene/Insert name: Drp1
  Species: Other
  Cloning method: Unknown
Terms and licenses: Academic/Nonprofit Terms; Industry Terms: Not Available to Industry
How to cite: pECFP-Drp1 was a gift from Luca Scorrano (Addgene plasmid # 191942 ; http://n2t.net/addgene:191942 ; RRID:Addgene_191942)
