[The description below was written by a language model from this plasmid's Addgene catalogue record and pLannotate feature annotations shown in this document.]
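Description:
pECFP-Drp1 is a high-copy plasmid built on a pEGFP-type backbone that expresses the dynamin-related GTPase Drp1 fused to enhanced cyan fluorescent protein. The catalogue lists the vector type as bacterial expression, but the annotated features point to a mammalian expression design. The fusion sits downstream of the human cytomegalovirus immediate early enhancer and promoter and is terminated by an SV40 polyadenylation signal, with no bacterial promoter annotated for the insert. On the coding strand, ECFP comes first, followed by a short remnant of the multiple cloning site and then the Drp1 sequence, so the fluorescent protein is at the N-terminus of Drp1. The catalogue gives the insert species only as "Other". The feature table matches the coding region to human DNM1L (also called DLP1 or DRP1) and annotates it as a fragment, so the record does not settle the exact species, isoform or completeness.

Propagation in E. coli relies on a ColE1/pUC-type origin, and an f1 origin is also present, which allows single-stranded DNA production. Selection comes from a Tn5 NeoR/KanR cassette driven by tandem bacterial (bla) and SV40 early promoters and ended by the HSV TK polyadenylation signal. This arrangement gives kanamycin resistance in bacteria and would allow G418 selection in mammalian cells. Short fragments annotated as ble, bGH poly(A) and SV40 large T antigen appear to be incidental backbone matches rather than functional elements.

The stated purpose is simply expression of a Drp1-ECFP chimera. Such a construct would suit live-cell imaging of Drp1 localisation, for example at mitochondria and peroxisomes where Drp1 acts in membrane fission, or pairing with other fluorescent proteins, though the record does not describe specific applications.
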