Features (pLannotate 1.2.2; 15 found; start..end, strand, type, name):
    226..583     -  promoter       SV40 promoter: SV40 enhancer and early promoter
    585..689     -  promoter       AmpR promoter: bla
    716..1144    +  rep_origin     f1 ori (sequence partly withheld): f1 bacteriophage origin of replication; arrow indicates direction of (+) strand synthesis
   1178..1299    -  polyA_signal   SV40 poly(A) signal: SV40 polyadenylation signal
   1322..1406    -  CDS            large T antigen (fragment): large T antigen from SV40 (simian virus 40)
   1432..3525    -  CDS            DNM1L (fragment): DNM1L_HUMAN - Also known as DLP1, DRP1. Experimental evidence at protein level: Swiss-Prot protein existence level 1. [Isoform 4]: Inhibits peroxisomal division when overexpressed. From Homo sapiens (Human).
   3525..3561    -  misc_feature   MCS (fragment): multiple cloning site
   3562..4278    -  CDS            ECFP: ECFP is a basic (constitutively fluorescent) cyan fluorescent protein published in 1996, derived from Aequorea victoria. It has low acid sensitivity.
   4323..4526    -  promoter       CMV promoter: human cytomegalovirus (CMV) immediate early promoter
   4527..4830    -  enhancer       CMV enhancer: human cytomegalovirus immediate early enhancer
   5005..5593    -  rep_origin     ori: high-copy-number ColE1/pMB1/pBR322/pUC origin of replication
   5815..5831    +  polyA_signal   bGH poly(A) signal (fragment): bovine growth hormone polyadenylation signal
   5922..5969    -  polyA_signal   HSV TK poly(A) signal: herpes simplex virus thymidine kinase polyadenylation signal (Cole and Stacy, 1985)
   6028..6180    -  CDS            ble (fragment): BLE_KLEPN - Experimental evidence at protein level: Swiss-Prot protein existence level 1. Binding protein with a strong affinity to the bleomycin family of antibiotics. Binds to CL990; an antimitotic-antibiotic compound. From Klebsiella pneumoniae.
   6201..191     -  CDS            NeoR/KanR (across the origin): aminoglycoside phosphotransferase from Tn5; aph(3')-II (or nptII); confers resistance to neomycin, kanamycin, and G418 (Geneticin®)
>Addgene plasmid #191942 | pECFP-Drp1 | addgene full sequence | sequence record 379560 | Addgene NGS Result
GCCTCGTCTTGCAGTTCATTCAGGGCACCGGACAGGTCGGTCTTGACAAAAAGAACCGGGCGCCCCTGCG
CTGACAGCCGGAACACGGCGGCATCAGAGCAGCCGATTGTCTGTTGTGCCCAGTCATAGCCGAATAGCCT
CTCCACCCAAGCGGCCGGAGAACCTGCGTGCAATCCATCTTGTTCAATCATGCGAAACGATCCTCATCCT
GTCTCTTGATCGATCTTTGCAAAAGCCTAGGCCTCCAAAAAAGCCTCCTCACTACTTCTGGAATAGCTCA
GAGGCCGAGGCGGCCTCGGCCTCTGCATAAATAAAAAAAATTAGTCAGCCATGGGGCGGAGAATGGGCGG
AACTGGGCGGAGTTAGGGGCGGGATGGGCGGAGTTAGGGGCGGGACTATGGTTGCTGACTAATTGAGATG
CATGCTTTGCATACTTCTGCCTGCTGGGGAGCCTGGGGACTTTCCACACCTGGTTGCTGACTAATTGAGA
TGCATGCTTTGCATACTTCTGCCTGCTGGGGAGCCTGGGGACTTTCCACACCCTAACTGACACACATTCC
ACAGCTGGTTCTTTCCGCCTCAGGACTCTTCCTTTTTCAATATTATTGAAGCATTTATCAGGGTTATTGT
CTCATGAGCGGATACATATTTGAATGTATTTAGAAAAATAAACAAATAGGGGTTCCGCGCACATTTCCCC
GAAAAGTGCCACCTG
[124 nt withheld, positions 716-839]
C
[91 nt withheld, positions 841-931]
A
[49 nt withheld, positions 933-981]
CCTTTGACGTTGGAGTCCACGTTCTTT
[37 nt withheld, positions 1009-1045]
ACCCTATCTCGGTCTATTCTTTTGATTTATAAGGGATTTTGCCGATTTCGGCCTATTGGTTAAAAAATGA
GCTGATTTAACAAAAATTTAACGCGAATTTTAACAAAATATTAACGCTTACAATTTACGCCTTAAGATAC
ATTGATGAGTTTGGACAAACCACAACTAGAATGCAGTGAAAAAAATGCTTTATTTGTGAAATTTGTGATG
CTATTGCTTTATTTGTAACCATTATAAGCTGCAATAAACAAGTTAACAACAACAATTGCATTCATTTTAT
GTTTCAGGTTCAGGGGGAGGTGTGGGAGGTTTTTTAAAGCAAGTAAAACCTCTACAAATGTGGTATGGCT
GATTATGATCAGTTATCTAGATCCGGTGGATCCTCACCAAAGATGAGTCTCCCGGATTTCAGCAATAATT
TGACTGGCTCCTTGTAATGCCTTTAGCATATCAGCTGCTTCTTTCCTGCGCTGTGCCATGTCCTCAGATT
CTGTCAGAAGATCATCCAATAAGGATGATTTATACAGCTGGCCTACTAGCTCACTCTGAAGAGTGTCTTT
CACATGATTAACCAAAAAATGCATTACTGCCTTTGGCACACTGTCTTGAATATTCTTTCTGACAATGAGA
AAATATGATTTAATGAGTCGTTCAATAACCTCACAATCTCGCTGTTCCCGAGCAGATAGTTTTCGTGCAA
CAGGAACTGGCACATCTAGCAGGTTCACGGCATGACCTTTTTGTGGACTGGCTGGCATAATTGGAATGGG
TTTTGATTTTTCTTCTGCTAATAACTCTTCAGCTTTTGAAGTTTTCAGCATTCCTCTCCAGTTGCCTGTG
GTTGGTTCTTGAACACCATCTCCAACCCCACCACCTCCAGATGCAACCTTGTCTCGTGATACAGCTGAAG
GTAATTCTCTGGCTAGCCTGTTTCTCCTTTGTTCCTCTATATTATTGTTCATTAGCCCACAAGCATCAGC
AAAGTCTGGATGTTTTGTGTTGATATAAGCCAGTTCAATTGCCACTAAGTTATGGACCATTTCATTTGTA
ACAGGCAACCTTTTACGAAGAAGACAAGTCACCACTTCAACTATGGCATCATGAAGTTTAGGAAATCGTA
ACAATTCCTGTGTACTGTAATTGCTACAGTGCTGAATGATCCTTTGCATTTCCTCATGAACCAGTTCCAC
ACAGCGGAGGCTGGGCTCTTCTAGACGTTTGATTTGCCGCTTCACCAGTAACTCAAATGAAACCTCAGGC
ACAAATAAAGCAGGACGAGGACCAGTAGCATTTCTAATGGCAGTCAAAATGTCAATAGTGTTAAGGCCAC
CAAGTGGATCAACAGATTCTAAGGTTCGCCCAAAAGTCTCATGGAAAATATAACAAATTCTAGCACCACC
GCATAGCTCCGAAGTTTCAATATATTTTGCAGTTCCTTCAATAGTGTTACAATATTCTGTGGCAAATTTG
GTAATAAGTTGGAGTAAAGTAGCACTTTTATCATCCACGGGTTCACCGTAGCTATTTAGAAGAGACTGAT
ACTGAGCAGCTAGAACATTTATTCTTGTTTTCAACTCTGGTAAACAATCTCTGATGTGATGCATCAGTAA
CCTGTTTAGAGTCCTAGCAAGATACTTTGTTCCATTTCTATTGGCCAGAGATGGATATTTCTTTTGAAGA
AAAGCATACTCATCACGGATTGAATCAGTTACACTCTTCTTGTTGTTAATATCTAGCTGGCTCCTGTTAA
CTACTCCAATTATTCCAAGTTTGACTGGAATAACCCTTCCCATCAATACATCCATGGCATCAGTACCCGC
ATCCATGAGATCAAGTTTAGTGATTACAGCTAGGGTTCTGCGACCATCTGGATCTACCTCTCTTGAAATT
TTAAGTGCCTCTGATGTTGCCATATCTGTATTAGCAGCAGTGACAGCGAGGATAATGGAATTAGGATTAC
TGATGAACCGAAGAATGAGCTCTCTGATTTGAAGCTCAATATCCTTAGGTTGATCACCTACAGGCACCTT
GGTCATTCCTGGCAAATCCACAAGTGTCAAATTGACAACGTTGGGTGAAAAAATCTTAAGATGAATTGGT
TCAGGGCTTACTCCCTTATTATTTCCTGAAATTCTTTCTGTTTCATTTTCAATTTCTTGTCGAATTTCAT
CAAAATCCGTGTAAAGCTTATTTTTGGTGTGAAGAAATTTACCCCATTCTTCTGCTTCCACCCCATTTTC
TTCTCCTGTTGTTTTCCGTTTATCTTCTTGTGAAACATGGACCAGTTGCAGAATGAGAGGTCTCCGGGTG
ACAATTCCAGTACCTCTGGGAAGCAGGTCCCTCCCCACCAGGCTTTCTAGCACTGAGCTCGCTCCGCTGC
TCTGCGTTCCCACTACGACGATTTGAGGCAGCTGGATGATGTCGGCGCCCACCGTGTTGAAGACGTCCTG
GAGCTTGTTTATGACAGGAATTAGCGCCTCAGAATTCGAAGCTTGAGCTCGAGATCTGAGTCCGGACTTG
TACAGCTCGTCCATGCCGAGAGTGATCCCGGCGGCGGTCACGAACTCCAGCAGGACCATGTGATCGCGCT
TCTCGTTGGGGTCTTTGCTCAGGGCGGACTGGGTGCTCAGGTAGTGGTTGTCGGGCAGCAGCACGGGGCC
GTCGCCGATGGGGGTGTTCTGCTGGTAGTGGTCGGCGAGCTGCACGCTGCCGTCCTCGATGTTGTGGCGG
ATCTTGAAGTTGGCCTTGATGCCGTTCTTCTGCTTGTCGGCGGTGATATAGACGTTGTGGCTGATGTAGT
TGTACTCCAGCTTGTGCCCCAGGATGTTGCCGTCCTCCTTGAAGTCGATGCCCTTCAGCTCGATGCGGTT
CACCAGGGTGTCGCCCTCGAACTTCACCTCGGCGCGGGTCTTGTAGTTGCCGTCGTCCTTGAAGAAGATG
GTGCGCTCCTGGACGTAGCCTTCGGGCATGGCGGACTTGAAGAAGTCGTGCTGCTTCATGTGGTCGGGGT
AGCGGCTGAAGCACTGCACGCCCCAGGTCAGGGTGGTCACGAGGGTGGGCCAGGGCACGGGCAGCTTGCC
GGTGGTGCAGATGAACTTCAGGGTCAGCTTGCCGTAGGTGGCATCGCCCTCGCCCTCGCCGGACACGCTG
AACTTGTGGCCGTTTACGTCGCCGTCCAGCTCGACCAGGATGGGCACCACCCCGGTGAACAGCTCCTCGC
CCTTGCTCACCATGGTGGCGACCGGTAGCGCTAGCGGATCTGACGGTTCACTAAACCAGCTCTGCTTATA
TAGACCTCCCACCGTACACGCCTACCGCCCATTTGCGTCAATGGGGCGGAGTTGTTACGACATTTTGGAA
AGTCCCGTTGATTTTGGTGCCAAAACAAACTCCCATTGACGTCAATGGGGTGGAGACTTGGAAATCCCCG
TGAGTCAAACCGCTATCCACGCCCATTGATGTACTGCCAAAACCGCATCACCATGGTAATAGCGATGACT
AATACGTAGATGTACTGCCAAGTAGGAAAGTCCCATAAGGTCATGTACTGGGCATAATGCCAGGCGGGCC
ATTTACCGTCATTGACGTCAATAGGGGGCGTACTTGGCATATGATACACTTGATGTACTGCCAAGTGGGC
AGTTTACCGTAAATACTCCACCCATTGACGTCAATGGAAAGTCCCTATTGGCGTTACTATGGGAACATAC
GTCATTATTGACGTCAATGGGCGGGGGTCGTTGGGCGGTCAGCCAGGCGGGCCATTTACCGTAAGTTATG
TAACGCGGAACTCCATATATGGGCTATGAACTAATGACCCCGTAATTGATTACTATTAATAACTAATGCA
TGGCGGTAATACGGTTATCCACAGAATCAGGGGATAACGCAGGAAAGAACATGTGAGCAAAAGGCCAGCA
AAAGGCCAGGAACCGTAAAAAGGCCGCGTTGCTGGCGTTTTTCCATAGGCTCCGCCCCCCTGACGAGCAT
CACAAAAATCGACGCTCAAGTCAGAGGTGGCGAAACCCGACAGGACTATAAAGATACCAGGCGTTTCCCC
CTGGAAGCTCCCTCGTGCGCTCTCCTGTTCCGACCCTGCCGCTTACCGGATACCTGTCCGCCTTTCTCCC
TTCGGGAAGCGTGGCGCTTTCTCATAGCTCACGCTGTAGGTATCTCAGTTCGGTGTAGGTCGTTCGCTCC
AAGCTGGGCTGTGTGCACGAACCCCCCGTTCAGCCCGACCGCTGCGCCTTATCCGGTAACTATCGTCTTG
AGTCCAACCCGGTAAGACACGACTTATCGCCACTGGCAGCAGCCACTGGTAACAGGATTAGCAGAGCGAG
GTATGTAGGCGGTGATACAGAGTTCTTGAAGTGGTGGCCTAACTACGGCTACACTAGAAGAACAGTATTT
GGTATCTGCGCTCTGCTGAAGCCAGTTACCTTCGGAAAAAGAGTTGGTAGCTCTTGATCCGGCAAACAAA
CCACCGCTGGTAGCGGTGGTTTTTTTGTTTGCAAGCAGCAGATTACGCGCAGAAAAAAAGGATCTCAAGA
AGATCCTTTGATCTTTTCTACGGGGTCTGACGCTCAGTGGAACGAAAACTCACGTTAAGGGATTTTGGTC
ATGAGATTATCAAAAAGGATCTTCACCTAGATCCTTTTAAATTAAAAATGAAGTTTTAAATCAATCTAAA
GTATATATGAGTAACCTGAGGCTATGGCAGGGCCTGCCGCCCCGACGTTGGCTGCGAGCCCTGGGCCTTC
ACCCGAACTTGGGGGGTGGGGTGGGGAAAAGGAAGAAACGCGGGCGTATTGGCCCCAATGGGGTCTCGGT
GGGGTATCGACAGAGTGCCAGCCCTGGGACCGAACCCCGCGTTTATGAACAAACGACCCAACACCGTGCG
TTTTATTCTGTCTTTTTATTGCCGTCATAGCGCGGGTTCCTTCCGGTATTGTCTCCTTCCGTGTTTCAGT
TAGCCTCCCCCTAGGGTGGGCGAAGAACTCCAGCATGAGATCCCCGCGCTGGAGGATCATCCAGCCGGCG
TCCCGGAAAACGATTCCGAAGCCCAACCTTTCATAGAAGGCGGCGGTGGAATCGAAATCTCGTGATGGCA
GGTTGGGCGTCGCTTGGTCGGTCATTTCGAACCCCAGAGTCCCGCTCAGAAGAACTCGTCAAGAAGGCGA
TAGAAGGCGATGCGCTGCGAATCGGGAGCGGCGATACCGTAAAGCACGAGGAAGCGGTCAGCCCATTCGC
CGCCAAGCTCTTCAGCAATATCACGGGTAGCCAACGCTATGTCCTGATAGCGGTCCGCCACACCCAGCCG
GCCACAGTCGATGAATCCAGAAAAGCGGCCATTTTCCACCATGATATTCGGCAAGCAGGCATCGCCATGG
GTCACGACGAGATCCTCGCCGTCGGGCATGCTCGCCTTGAGCCTGGCGAACAGTTCGGCTGGCGCGAGCC
CCTGATGCTCTTCGTCCAGATCATCCTGATCGACAAGACCGGCTTCCATCCGAGTACGTGCTCGCTCGAT
GCGATGTTTCGCTTGGTGGTCGAATGGGCAGGTAGCCGGATCAAGCGTATGCAGCCGCCGCATTGCATCA
GCCATGATGGATACTTTCTCGGCAGGAGCAAGGTGAGATGACAGGAGATCCTGCCCCGGCACTTCGCCCA
ATAGCAGCCAGTCCCTTCCCGCTTCAGTGACAACGTCGAGCACAGCTGCGCAAGGAACGCCCGTCGTGGC
CAGCCACGATAGCCGCGCT
